>Addgene plasmid #127642 | pLentiCRISPRv2 sgIRF3#5 | addgene full sequence | sequence record 248925 | Addgene NGS Result
GTCGACGGATCGGGAGATCTCCCGATCCCCTATGGTGCACTCTCAGTACAATCTGCTCTGATGCCGCATA
GTTAAGCCAGTATCTGCTCCCTGCTTGTGTGTTGGAGGTCGCTGAGTAGTGCGCGAGCAAAATTTAAGCT
ACAACAAGGCAAGGCTTGACCGACAATTGCATGAAGAATCTGCTTAGGGTTAGGCGTTTTGCGCTGCTTC
GCGATGTACGGGCCAGATATACGCGTTGACATTGATTATTGACTAGTTATTAATAGTAATCAATTACGGG
GTCATTAGTTCATAGCCCATATATGGAGTTCCGCGTTACATAACTTACGGTAAATGGCCCGCCTGGCTGA
CCGCCCAACGACCCCCGCCCATTGACGTCAATAATGACGTATGTTCCCATAGTAACGCCAATAGGGACTT
TCCATTGACGTCAATGGGTGGAGTATTTACGGTAAACTGCCCACTTGGCAGTACATCAAGTGTATCATAT
GCCAAGTACGCCCCCTATTGACGTCAATGACGGTAAATGGCCCGCCTGGCATTATGCCCAGTACATGACC
TTATGGGACTTTCCTACTTGGCAGTACATCTACGTATTAGTCATCGCTATTACCATGGTGATGCGGTTTT
GGCAGTACATCAATGGGCGTGGATAGCGGTTTGACTCACGGGGATTTCCAAGTCTCCACCCCATTGACGT
CAATGGGAGTTTGTTTTGGCACCAAAATCAACGGGACTTTCCAAAATGTCGTAACAACTCCGCCCCATTG
ACGCAAATGGGCGGTAGGCGTGTACGGTGGGAGGTCTATATAAGCAGCGCGTTTTGCCTGTACTGGGTCT
CTCTGGTTAGACCAGATCTGAGCCTGGGAGCTCTCTGGCTAACTAGGGAACCCACTGCTTAAGCCTCAAT
AAAGCTTGCCTTGAGTGCTTCAAGTAGTGTGTGCCCGTCTGTTGTGTGACTCTGGTAACTAGAGATCCCT
CAGACCCTTTTAGTCAGTGTGGAAAATCTCTAGCAGTGGCGCCCGAACAGGGACTTGAAAGCGAAAGGGA
AACCAGAGGAGCTCTCTCGACGCAGGACTCGGCTTGCTGAAGCGCGCACGGCAAGAGGCGAGGGGCGGCG
ACTGGTGAGTACGCCAAAAATTTTGACTAGCGGAGGCTAGAAGGAGAGAGATGGGTGCGAGAGCGTCAGT
ATTAAGCGGGGGAGAATTAGATCGCGATGGGAAAAAATTCGGTTAAGGCCAGGGGGAAAGAAAAAATATA
AATTAAAACATATAGTATGGGCAAGCAGGGAGCTAGAACGATTCGCAGTTAATCCTGGCCTGTTAGAAAC
ATCAGAAGGCTGTAGACAAATACTGGGACAGCTACAACCATCCCTTCAGACAGGATCAGAAGAACTTAGA
TCATTATATAATACAGTAGCAACCCTCTATTGTGTGCATCAAAGGATAGAGATAAAAGACACCAAGGAAG
CTTTAGACAAGATAGAGGAAGAGCAAAACAAAAGTAAGACCACCGCACAGCAAGCGGCCGCTGATCTTCA
GACCTGGAGGAGGAGATATGAGGGACAATTGGAGAAGTGAATTATATAAATATAAAGTAGTAAAAATTGA
ACCATTAGGAGTAGCACCCACCAAGGCAAAGAGAAGAGTGGTGCAGAGAGAAAAAAGAGCAGTGGGAATA
GGAGCTTTGTTCCTTGGGTTCTTGGGAGCAGCAGGAAGCACTATGGGCGCAGCGTCAATGACGCTGACGG
TACAGGCCAGACAATTATTGTCTGGTATAGTGCAGCAGCAGAACAATTTGCTGAGGGCTATTGAGGCGCA
ACAGCATCTGTTGCAACTCACAGTCTGGGGCATCAAGCAGCTCCAGGCAAGAATCCTGGCTGTGGAAAGA
TACCTAAAGGATCAACAGCTCCTGGGGATTTGGGGTTGCTCTGGAAAACTCATTTGCACCACTGCTGTGC
CTTGGAATGCTAGTTGGAGTAATAAATCTCTGGAACAGATTTGGAATCACACGACCTGGATGGAGTGGGA
CAGAGAAATTAACAATTACACAAGCTTAATACACTCCTTAATTGAAGAATCGCAAAACCAGCAAGAAAAG
AATGAACAAGAATTATTGGAATTAGATAAATGGGCAAGTTTGTGGAATTGGTTTAACATAACAAATTGGC
TGTGGTATATAAAATTATTCATAATGATAGTAGGAGGCTTGGTAGGTTTAAGAATAGTTTTTGCTGTACT
TTCTATAGTGAATAGAGTTAGGCAGGGATATTCACCATTATCGTTTCAGACCCACCTCCCAACCCCGAGG
GGACCCGACAGGCCCGAAGGAATAGAAGAAGAAGGTGGAGAGAGAGACAGAGACAGATCCATTCGATTAG
TGAACGGATCGGCACTGCGTGCGCCAATTCTGCAGACAAATGGCAGTATTCATCCACAATTTTAAAAGAA
AAGGGGGATTGGGGGGTACAGTGCAGGGGAAAGAATAGTAGACATAATAGCAACAGACATACAAACTAAA
GAATTACAAAAACAAATTACAAAAATTCAAAATTTTCGGGTTTATTACAGGGACAGCAGAGATCCAGTTT
GGTTAATTAAGGTACCGAGGGCCTATTTCCCATGATTCCTTCATATTTGCATATACGATACAAGGCTGTT
AGAGAGATAATTAGAATTAATTTGACTGTAAACACAAAGATATTAGTACAAAATACGTGACGTAGAAAGT
AATAATTTCTTGGGTAGTTTGCAGTTTTAAAATTATGTTTTAAAATGGACTATCATATGCTTACCGTAAC
TTGAAAGTATTTCGATTTCTTGGCTTTATATATCTTGTGGAAAGGACGAAACACCGGAAGCGGCTGTTGG
TGCCGGGTTTTAGAGCTAGAAATAGCAAGTTAAAATAAGGCTAGTCCGTTATCAACTTGAAAAAGTGGCA
CCGAGTCGGTGCTTTTTTGAATTCGCTAGCTAGGTCTTGAAAGGAGTGGGAATTGGCTCCGGTGCCCGTC
AGTGGGCAGAGCGCACATCGCCCACAGTCCCCGAGAAGTTGGGGGGAGGGGTCGGCAATTGATCCGGTGC
CTAGAGAAGGTGGCGCGGGGTAAACTGGGAAAGTGATGTCGTGTACTGGCTCCGCCTTTTTCCCGAGGGT
GGGGGAGAACCGTATATAAGTGCAGTAGTCGCCGTGAACGTTCTTTTTCGCAACGGGTTTGCCGCCAGAA
CACAGGACCGGTTCTAGAGCGCTGCCACCATGGACAAGAAGTACAGCATCGGCCTGGACATCGGCACCAA
CTCTGTGGGCTGGGCCGTGATCACCGACGAGTACAAGGTGCCCAGCAAGAAATTCAAGGTGCTGGGCAAC
ACCGACCGGCACAGCATCAAGAAGAACCTGATCGGAGCCCTGCTGTTCGACAGCGGCGAAACAGCCGAGG
CCACCCGGCTGAAGAGAACCGCCAGAAGAAGATACACCAGACGGAAGAACCGGATCTGCTATCTGCAAGA
GATCTTCAGCAACGAGATGGCCAAGGTGGACGACAGCTTCTTCCACAGACTGGAAGAGTCCTTCCTGGTG
GAAGAGGATAAGAAGCACGAGCGGCACCCCATCTTCGGCAACATCGTGGACGAGGTGGCCTACCACGAGA
AGTACCCCACCATCTACCACCTGAGAAAGAAACTGGTGGACAGCACCGACAAGGCCGACCTGCGGCTGAT
CTATCTGGCCCTGGCCCACATGATCAAGTTCCGGGGCCACTTCCTGATCGAGGGCGACCTGAACCCCGAC
AACAGCGACGTGGACAAGCTGTTCATCCAGCTGGTGCAGACCTACAACCAGCTGTTCGAGGAAAACCCCA
TCAACGCCAGCGGCGTGGACGCCAAGGCCATCCTGTCTGCCAGACTGAGCAAGAGCAGACGGCTGGAAAA
TCTGATCGCCCAGCTGCCCGGCGAGAAGAAGAATGGCCTGTTCGGAAACCTGATTGCCCTGAGCCTGGGC
CTGACCCCCAACTTCAAGAGCAACTTCGACCTGGCCGAGGATGCCAAACTGCAGCTGAGCAAGGACACCT
ACGACGACGACCTGGACAACCTGCTGGCCCAGATCGGCGACCAGTACGCCGACCTGTTTCTGGCCGCCAA
GAACCTGTCCGACGCCATCCTGCTGAGCGACATCCTGAGAGTGAACACCGAGATCACCAAGGCCCCCCTG
AGCGCCTCTATGATCAAGAGATACGACGAGCACCACCAGGACCTGACCCTGCTGAAAGCTCTCGTGCGGC
AGCAGCTGCCTGAGAAGTACAAAGAGATTTTCTTCGACCAGAGCAAGAACGGCTACGCCGGCTACATTGA
CGGCGGAGCCAGCCAGGAAGAGTTCTACAAGTTCATCAAGCCCATCCTGGAAAAGATGGACGGCACCGAG
GAACTGCTCGTGAAGCTGAACAGAGAGGACCTGCTGCGGAAGCAGCGGACCTTCGACAACGGCAGCATCC
CCCACCAGATCCACCTGGGAGAGCTGCACGCCATTCTGCGGCGGCAGGAAGATTTTTACCCATTCCTGAA
GGACAACCGGGAAAAGATCGAGAAGATCCTGACCTTCCGCATCCCCTACTACGTGGGCCCTCTGGCCAGG
GGAAACAGCAGATTCGCCTGGATGACCAGAAAGAGCGAGGAAACCATCACCCCCTGGAACTTCGAGGAAG
TGGTGGACAAGGGCGCTTCCGCCCAGAGCTTCATCGAGCGGATGACCAACTTCGATAAGAACCTGCCCAA
CGAGAAGGTGCTGCCCAAGCACAGCCTGCTGTACGAGTACTTCACCGTGTATAACGAGCTGACCAAAGTG
AAATACGTGACCGAGGGAATGAGAAAGCCCGCCTTCCTGAGCGGCGAGCAGAAAAAGGCCATCGTGGACC
TGCTGTTCAAGACCAACCGGAAAGTGACCGTGAAGCAGCTGAAAGAGGACTACTTCAAGAAAATCGAGTG
CTTCGACTCCGTGGAAATCTCCGGCGTGGAAGATCGGTTCAACGCCTCCCTGGGCACATACCACGATCTG
CTGAAAATTATCAAGGACAAGGACTTCCTGGACAATGAGGAAAACGAGGACATTCTGGAAGATATCGTGC
TGACCCTGACACTGTTTGAGGACAGAGAGATGATCGAGGAACGGCTGAAAACCTATGCCCACCTGTTCGA
CGACAAAGTGATGAAGCAGCTGAAGCGGCGGAGATACACCGGCTGGGGCAGGCTGAGCCGGAAGCTGATC
AACGGCATCCGGGACAAGCAGTCCGGCAAGACAATCCTGGATTTCCTGAAGTCCGACGGCTTCGCCAACA
GAAACTTCATGCAGCTGATCCACGACGACAGCCTGACCTTTAAAGAGGACATCCAGAAAGCCCAGGTGTC
CGGCCAGGGCGATAGCCTGCACGAGCACATTGCCAATCTGGCCGGCAGCCCCGCCATTAAGAAGGGCATC
CTGCAGACAGTGAAGGTGGTGGACGAGCTCGTGAAAGTGATGGGCCGGCACAAGCCCGAGAACATCGTGA
TCGAAATGGCCAGAGAGAACCAGACCACCCAGAAGGGACAGAAGAACAGCCGCGAGAGAATGAAGCGGAT
CGAAGAGGGCATCAAAGAGCTGGGCAGCCAGATCCTGAAAGAACACCCCGTGGAAAACACCCAGCTGCAG
AACGAGAAGCTGTACCTGTACTACCTGCAGAATGGGCGGGATATGTACGTGGACCAGGAACTGGACATCA
ACCGGCTGTCCGACTACGATGTGGACCATATCGTGCCTCAGAGCTTTCTGAAGGACGACTCCATCGACAA
CAAGGTGCTGACCAGAAGCGACAAGAACCGGGGCAAGAGCGACAACGTGCCCTCCGAAGAGGTCGTGAAG
AAGATGAAGAACTACTGGCGGCAGCTGCTGAACGCCAAGCTGATTACCCAGAGAAAGTTCGACAATCTGA
CCAAGGCCGAGAGAGGCGGCCTGAGCGAACTGGATAAGGCCGGCTTCATCAAGAGACAGCTGGTGGAAAC
CCGGCAGATCACAAAGCACGTGGCACAGATCCTGGACTCCCGGATGAACACTAAGTACGACGAGAATGAC
AAGCTGATCCGGGAAGTGAAAGTGATCACCCTGAAGTCCAAGCTGGTGTCCGATTTCCGGAAGGATTTCC
AGTTTTACAAAGTGCGCGAGATCAACAACTACCACCACGCCCACGACGCCTACCTGAACGCCGTCGTGGG
AACCGCCCTGATCAAAAAGTACCCTAAGCTGGAAAGCGAGTTCGTGTACGGCGACTACAAGGTGTACGAC
GTGCGGAAGATGATCGCCAAGAGCGAGCAGGAAATCGGCAAGGCTACCGCCAAGTACTTCTTCTACAGCA
ACATCATGAACTTTTTCAAGACCGAGATTACCCTGGCCAACGGCGAGATCCGGAAGCGGCCTCTGATCGA
GACAAACGGCGAAACCGGGGAGATCGTGTGGGATAAGGGCCGGGATTTTGCCACCGTGCGGAAAGTGCTG
AGCATGCCCCAAGTGAATATCGTGAAAAAGACCGAGGTGCAGACAGGCGGCTTCAGCAAAGAGTCTATCC
TGCCCAAGAGGAACAGCGATAAGCTGATCGCCAGAAAGAAGGACTGGGACCCTAAGAAGTACGGCGGCTT
CGACAGCCCCACCGTGGCCTATTCTGTGCTGGTGGTGGCCAAAGTGGAAAAGGGCAAGTCCAAGAAACTG
AAGAGTGTGAAAGAGCTGCTGGGGATCACCATCATGGAAAGAAGCAGCTTCGAGAAGAATCCCATCGACT
TTCTGGAAGCCAAGGGCTACAAAGAAGTGAAAAAGGACCTGATCATCAAGCTGCCTAAGTACTCCCTGTT
CGAGCTGGAAAACGGCCGGAAGAGAATGCTGGCCTCTGCCGGCGAACTGCAGAAGGGAAACGAACTGGCC
CTGCCCTCCAAATATGTGAACTTCCTGTACCTGGCCAGCCACTATGAGAAGCTGAAGGGCTCCCCCGAGG
ATAATGAGCAGAAACAGCTGTTTGTGGAACAGCACAAGCACTACCTGGACGAGATCATCGAGCAGATCAG
CGAGTTCTCCAAGAGAGTGATCCTGGCCGACGCTAATCTGGACAAAGTGCTGTCCGCCTACAACAAGCAC
CGGGATAAGCCCATCAGAGAGCAGGCCGAGAATATCATCCACCTGTTTACCCTGACCAATCTGGGAGCCC
CTGCCGCCTTCAAGTACTTTGACACCACCATCGACCGGAAGAGGTACACCAGCACCAAAGAGGTGCTGGA
CGCCACCCTGATCCACCAGAGCATCACCGGCCTGTACGAGACACGGATCGACCTGTCTCAGCTGGGAGGC
GACAAGCGACCTGCCGCCACAAAGAAGGCTGGACAGGCTAAGAAGAAGAAAGATTACAAAGACGATGACG
ATAAGGGATCCGGCGCAACAAACTTCTCTCTGCTGAAACAAGCCGGAGATGTCGAAGAGAATCCTGGACC
GACCGAGTACAAGCCCACGGTGCGCCTCGCCACCCGCGACGACGTCCCCAGGGCCGTACGCACCCTCGCC
GCCGCGTTCGCCGACTACCCCGCCACGCGCCACACCGTCGATCCGGACCGCCACATCGAGCGGGTCACCG
AGCTGCAAGAACTCTTCCTCACGCGCGTCGGGCTCGACATCGGCAAGGTGTGGGTCGCGGACGACGGCGC
CGCGGTGGCGGTCTGGACCACGCCGGAGAGCGTCGAAGCGGGGGCGGTGTTCGCCGAGATCGGCCCGCGC
ATGGCCGAGTTGAGCGGTTCCCGGCTGGCCGCGCAGCAACAGATGGAAGGCCTCCTGGCGCCGCACCGGC
CCAAGGAGCCCGCGTGGTTCCTGGCCACCGTCGGAGTCTCGCCCGACCACCAGGGCAAGGGTCTGGGCAG
CGCCGTCGTGCTCCCCGGAGTGGAGGCGGCCGAGCGCGCCGGGGTGCCCGCCTTCCTGGAGACCTCCGCG
CCCCGCAACCTCCCCTTCTACGAGCGGCTCGGCTTCACCGTCACCGCCGACGTCGAGGTGCCCGAAGGAC
CGCGCACCTGGTGCATGACCCGCAAGCCCGGTGCCTGAACGCGTTAAGTCGACAATCAACCTCTGGATTA
CAAAATTTGTGAAAGATTGACTGGTATTCTTAACTATGTTGCTCCTTTTACGCTATGTGGATACGCTGCT
TTAATGCCTTTGTATCATGCTATTGCTTCCCGTATGGCTTTCATTTTCTCCTCCTTGTATAAATCCTGGT
TGCTGTCTCTTTATGAGGAGTTGTGGCCCGTTGTCAGGCAACGTGGCGTGGTGTGCACTGTGTTTGCTGA
CGCAACCCCCACTGGTTGGGGCATTGCCACCACCTGTCAGCTCCTTTCCGGGACTTTCGCTTTCCCCCTC
CCTATTGCCACGGCGGAACTCATCGCCGCCTGCCTTGCCCGCTGCTGGACAGGGGCTCGGCTGTTGGGCA
CTGACAATTCCGTGGTGTTGTCGGGGAAATCATCGTCCTTTCCTTGGCTGCTCGCCTGTGTTGCCACCTG
GATTCTGCGCGGGACGTCCTTCTGCTACGTCCCTTCGGCCCTCAATCCAGCGGACCTTCCTTCCCGCGGC
CTGCTGCCGGCTCTGCGGCCTCTTCCGCGTCTTCGCCTTCGCCCTCAGACGAGTCGGATCTCCCTTTGGG
CCGCCTCCCCGCGTCGACTTTAAGACCAATGACTTACAAGGCAGCTGTAGATCTTAGCCACTTTTTAAAA
GAAAAGGGGGGACTGGAAGGGCTAATTCACTCCCAACGAAGACAAGATCTGCTTTTTGCTTGTACTGGGT
CTCTCTGGTTAGACCAGATCTGAGCCTGGGAGCTCTCTGGCTAACTAGGGAACCCACTGCTTAAGCCTCA
ATAAAGCTTGCCTTGAGTGCTTCAAGTAGTGTGTGCCCGTCTGTTGTGTGACTCTGGTAACTAGAGATCC
CTCAGACCCTTTTAGTCAGTGTGGAAAATCTCTAGCAGGGCCCGTTTAAACCCGCTGATCAGCCTCGACT
GTGCCTTCTAGTTGCCAGCCATCTGTTGTTTGCCCCTCCCCCGTGCCTTCCTTGACCCTGGAAGGTGCCA
CTCCCACTGTCCTTTCCTAATAAAATGAGGAAATTGCATCGCATTGTCTGAGTAGGTGTCATTCTATTCT
GGGGGGTGGGGTGGGGCAGGACAGCAAGGGGGAGGATTGGGAAGACAATAGCAGGCATGCTGGGGATGCG
GTGGGCTCTATGGCTTCTGAGGCGGAAAGAACCAGCTGGGGCTCTAGGGGGTATCCCC
[124 nt withheld, positions 9299-9422]
C
[91 nt withheld, positions 9424-9514]
A
[49 nt withheld, positions 9516-9564]
CCTTTGACGTTGGAGTCCACGTTCTTT
[37 nt withheld, positions 9592-9628]
ACCCTATCTCGGTCTATTCTTTTGATTTATAAGGGATTTTGCCGATTTCGGCCTATTGGTTAAAAAATGA
GCTGATTTAACAAAAATTTAACGCGAATTAATTCTGTGGAATGTGTGTCAGTTAGGGTGTGGAAAGTCCC
CAGGCTCCCCAGCAGGCAGAAGTATGCAAAGCATGCATCTCAATTAGTCAGCAACCAGGTGTGGAAAGTC
CCCAGGCTCCCCAGCAGGCAGAAGTATGCAAAGCATGCATCTCAATTAGTCAGCAACCATAGTCCCGCCC
CTAACTCCGCCCATCCCGCCCCTAACTCCGCCCAGTTCCGCCCATTCTCCGCCCCATGGCTGACTAATTT
TTTTTATTTATGCAGAGGCCGAGGCCGCCTCTGCCTCTGAGCTATTCCAGAAGTAGTGAGGAGGCTTTTT
TGGAGGCCTAGGCTTTTGCAAAAAGCTCCCGGGAGCTTGTATATCCATTTTCGGATCTGATCAGCACGTG
TTGACAATTAATCATCGGCATAGTATATCGGCATAGTATAATACGACAAGGTGAGGAACTAAACCATGGC
CAAGTTGACCAGTGCCGTTCCGGTGCTCACCGCGCGCGACGTCGCCGGAGCGGTCGAGTTCTGGACCGAC
CGGCTCGGGTTCTCCCGGGACTTCGTGGAGGACGACTTCGCCGGTGTGGTCCGGGACGACGTGACCCTGT
TCATCAGCGCGGTCCAGGACCAGGTGGTGCCGGACAACACCCTGGCCTGGGTGTGGGTGCGCGGCCTGGA
CGAGCTGTACGCCGAGTGGTCGGAGGTCGTGTCCACGAACTTCCGGGACGCCTCCGGGCCGGCCATGACC
GAGATCGGCGAGCAGCCGTGGGGGCGGGAGTTCGCCCTGCGCGACCCGGCCGGCAACTGCGTGCACTTCG
TGGCCGAGGAGCAGGACTGACACGTGCTACGAGATTTCGATTCCACCGCCGCCTTCTATGAAAGGTTGGG
CTTCGGAATCGTTTTCCGGGACGCCGGCTGGATGATCCTCCAGCGCGGGGATCTCATGCTGGAGTTCTTC
GCCCACCCCAACTTGTTTATTGCAGCTTATAATGGTTACAAATAAAGCAATAGCATCACAAATTTCACAA
ATAAAGCATTTTTTTCACTGCATTCTAGTTGTGGTTTGTCCAAACTCATCAATGTATCTTATCATGTCTG
TATACCGTCGACCTCTAGCTAGAGCTTGGCGTAATCATGGTCATAGCTGTTTCCTGTGTGAAATTGTTAT
CCGCTCACAATTCCACACAACATACGAGCCGGAAGCATAAAGTGTAAAGCCTGGGGTGCCTAATGAGTGA
GCTAACTCACATTAATTGCGTTGCGCTCACTGCCCGCTTTCCAGTCGGGAAACCTGTCGTGCCAGCTGCA
TTAATGAATCGGCCAACGCGCGGGGAGAGGCGGTTTGCGTATTGGGCGCTCTTCCGCTTCCTCGCTCACT
GACTCGCTGCGCTCGGTCGTTCGGCTGCGGCGAGCGGTATCAGCTCACTCAAAGGCGGTAATACGGTTAT
CCACAGAATCAGGGGATAACGCAGGAAAGAACATGTGAGCAAAAGGCCAGCAAAAGGCCAGGAACCGTAA
AAAGGCCGCGTTGCTGGCGTTTTTCCATAGGCTCCGCCCCCCTGACGAGCATCACAAAAATCGACGCTCA
AGTCAGAGGTGGCGAAACCCGACAGGACTATAAAGATACCAGGCGTTTCCCCCTGGAAGCTCCCTCGTGC
GCTCTCCTGTTCCGACCCTGCCGCTTACCGGATACCTGTCCGCCTTTCTCCCTTCGGGAAGCGTGGCGCT
TTCTCATAGCTCACGCTGTAGGTATCTCAGTTCGGTGTAGGTCGTTCGCTCCAAGCTGGGCTGTGTGCAC
GAACCCCCCGTTCAGCCCGACCGCTGCGCCTTATCCGGTAACTATCGTCTTGAGTCCAACCCGGTAAGAC
ACGACTTATCGCCACTGGCAGCAGCCACTGGTAACAGGATTAGCAGAGCGAGGTATGTAGGCGGTGCTAC
AGAGTTCTTGAAGTGGTGGCCTAACTACGGCTACACTAGAAGAACAGTATTTGGTATCTGCGCTCTGCTG
AAGCCAGTTACCTTCGGAAAAAGAGTTGGTAGCTCTTGATCCGGCAAACAAACCACCGCTGGTAGCGGTG
GTTTTTTTGTTTGCAAGCAGCAGATTACGCGCAGAAAAAAAGGATCTCAAGAAGATCCTTTGATCTTTTC
TACGGGGTCTGACGCTCAGTGGAACGAAAACTCACGTTAAGGGATTTTGGTCATGAGATTATCAAAAAGG
ATCTTCACCTAGATCCTTTTAAATTAAAAATGAAGTTTTAAATCAATCTAAAGTATATATGAGTAAACTT
GGTCTGACAGTTACCAATGCTTAATCAGTGAGGCACCTATCTCAGCGATCTGTCTATTTCGTTCATCCAT
AGTTGCCTGACTCCCCGTCGTGTAGATAACTACGATACGGGAGGGCTTACCATCTGGCCCCAGTGCTGCA
ATGATACCGCGAGACCCACGCTCACCGGCTCCAGATTTATCAGCAATAAACCAGCCAGCCGGAAGGGCCG
AGCGCAGAAGTGGTCCTGCAACTTTATCCGCCTCCATCCAGTCTATTAATTGTTGCCGGGAAGCTAGAGT
AAGTAGTTCGCCAGTTAATAGTTTGCGCAACGTTGTTGCCATTGCTACAGGCATCGTGGTGTCACGCTCG
TCGTTTGGTATGGCTTCATTCAGCTCCGGTTCCCAACGATCAAGGCGAGTTACATGATCCCCCATGTTGT
GCAAAAAAGCGGTTAGCTCCTTCGGTCCTCCGATCGTTGTCAGAAGTAAGTTGGCCGCAGTGTTATCACT
CATGGTTATGGCAGCACTGCATAATTCTCTTACTGTCATGCCATCCGTAAGATGCTTTTCTGTGACTGGT
GAGTACTCAACCAAGTCATTCTGAGAATAGTGTATGCGGCGACCGAGTTGCTCTTGCCCGGCGTCAATAC
GGGATAATACCGCGCCACATAGCAGAACTTTAAAAGTGCTCATCATTGGAAAACGTTCTTCGGGGCGAAA
ACTCTCAAGGATCTTACCGCTGTTGAGATCCAGTTCGATGTAACCCACTCGTGCACCCAACTGATCTTCA
GCATCTTTTACTTTCACCAGCGTTTCTGGGTGAGCAAAAACAGGAAGGCAAAATGCCGCAAAAAAGGGAA
TAAGGGCGACACGGAAATGTTGAATACTCATACTCTTCCTTTTTCAATATTATTGAAGCATTTATCAGGG
TTATTGTCTCATGAGCGGATACATATTTGAATGTATTTAGAAAAATAAACAAATAGGGGTTCCGCGCACA
TTTCCCCGAAAAGTGCCACCTGAC
Features (pLannotate 1.2.2; 33 found; start..end, strand, type, name):
     31..83      -  misc_feature   bom (fragment): basis of mobility region from pBR322
    238..617     +  enhancer       CMV enhancer: human cytomegalovirus immediate early enhancer
    618..817     +  promoter       CMV promoter: human cytomegalovirus (CMV) immediate early promoter
    835..1015    +  LTR            5' LTR (truncated): truncated 5' long terminal repeat (LTR) from HIV-1
   1062..1187    +  misc_feature   HIV-1 Ψ: packaging signal of human immunodeficiency virus type 1
   1171..1534    +  CDS            HIV-1 gag (fragment): gag protein from human immunodeficiency virus 1; gag
   1680..1913    +  misc_feature   RRE: The Rev response element (RRE) of HIV-1 allows for Rev-dependent mRNA export from the nucleus to the cytoplasm.
   2290..2390    +  CDS            Rev (fragment): human immunodeficiency virus 1 (HIV-1) Rev protein; rev; enhances nuclear export of unspliced and incompletely spliced viral mRNAs
   2440..2556    +  misc_feature   cPPT/CTS: central polypurine tract and central termination sequence of HIV-1
   2607..2847    +  promoter       U6 promoter: RNA polymerase III promoter for human U6 snRNA
   2877..2952    +  misc_RNA       gRNA scaffold: guide RNA scaffold for the Streptococcus pyogenes CRISPR/Cas9 system
   2970..2988    +  CDS            small t antigen (fragment): SV40 (simian virus 40) small t antigen
   3014..3225    +  promoter       EF-1α core promoter: core promoter for human elongation factor EF-1α
   3250..7353    +  CDS            Cas9: Cas9 (Csn1) endonuclease from the Streptococcus pyogenes Type II CRISPR/Cas system generates RNA-guided double strand breaks in DNA
   7491..8088    +  CDS            PuroR (fragment): puromycin N-acetyltransferase; pac from Streptomyces; confers resistance to puromycin
   8104..8692    +  misc_feature   WPRE: woodchuck hepatitis virus posttranscriptional regulatory element
   8743..8762    +  misc_feature   cPPT/CTS (fragment): central polypurine tract and central termination sequence of HIV-1
   8764..8997    +  LTR            3' LTR (ΔU3): self-inactivating 3' long terminal repeat (LTR) from HIV-1
   9029..9253    +  polyA_signal   bGH poly(A) signal: bovine growth hormone polyadenylation signal
   9257..9278    +  promoter       SV40 promoter (fragment): SV40 enhancer and early promoter
   9299..9727    +  rep_origin     f1 ori (sequence partly withheld): f1 bacteriophage origin of replication; arrow indicates direction of (+) strand synthesis
   9741..10070   +  promoter       SV40 promoter: SV40 enhancer and early promoter
  10118..10165   +  promoter       EM7 promoter: synthetic bacterial promoter&nbsp
  10184..10558   +  CDS            BleoR: antibiotic-binding protein; Sh ble from Streptoalloteichus hindustanus; confers resistance to bleomycin, phleomycin, and Zeocin™
  10568..10693   +  CDS            ble (fragment): BLE_KLEPN - Experimental evidence at protein level: Swiss-Prot protein existence level 1. Binding protein with a strong affinity to the bleomycin family of antibiotics. Binds to CL990; an antimitotic-antibiotic compound. From Klebsiella pneumoniae.
  10688..10809   +  polyA_signal   SV40 poly(A) signal: SV40 polyadenylation signal
  10880..10902   -  protein_bind   lac operator (fragment): The lac repressor binds to the lac operator to inhibit transcription in E. coli. This inhibition can be relieved by adding lactose or isopropyl-β-D-thiogalactopyranoside (IPTG). lac repressor encoded by lacI
  10906..10936   -  promoter       lac promoter: promoter for the E. coli lac operon
  10951..10972   -  protein_bind   CAP binding site: CAP binding activates transcription in the presence of cAMP. E. coli catabolite activator protein
  10985..11077   -  CDS            lacI (fragment): lac repressor; lacI; The lac repressor binds to the lac operator to inhibit transcription in E. coli. This inhibition can be relieved by adding lactose or isopropyl-β-D-thiogalactopyranoside (IPTG).
  11260..11848   -  rep_origin     ori: high-copy-number ColE1/pMB1/pBR322/pUC origin of replication
  12019..12879   -  CDS            AmpR: β-lactamase; bla; confers resistance to ampicillin, carbenicillin, and related antibiotics
  12880..12984   -  promoter       AmpR promoter: bla
