[The description below was written by a language model from this plasmid's Addgene catalogue record and pLannotate feature annotations shown in this document.]
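Description:
pLentiCRISPRv2 sgIRF3#5 is a lentiviral all-in-one CRISPR/Cas9 plasmid built on the pLentiCRISPRv2 backbone and intended to knock out human IRF3. It is propagated in E. coli through a high-copy ColE1/pUC-type origin with ampicillin selection (AmpR under its own bla promoter). The backbone also carries an f1 origin and an SV40/EM7-driven BleoR cassette with an SV40 poly(A) signal, located outside the LTR-flanked region and so not transferred by the virus.

The transfer cassette follows a third-generation, self-inactivating design. A CMV enhancer/promoter replaces the U3 region upstream of a truncated HIV-1 5' LTR to drive genomic RNA production in packaging cells. This is followed by the Ψ packaging signal with a gag fragment, the RRE for Rev-dependent nuclear export, and the cPPT/CTS. The cassette ends in a ΔU3 3' LTR, backed by a bGH poly(A) signal.

Between these viral elements sit two expression units. A human U6 Pol III promoter transcribes the IRF3-targeting spacer fused to the S. pyogenes guide RNA scaffold. An EF-1α core promoter drives S. pyogenes Cas9, with the puromycin N-acetyltransferase coding sequence downstream in the same orientation. The feature table does not annotate the linker between Cas9 and PuroR, nor any tags or nuclear localisation signals. A WPRE follows to enhance transcript expression.

After packaging and transduction, puromycin selects cells that have integrated the cassette, in which Cas9 and the guide introduce double-strand breaks in IRF3. The "#5" in the name suggests it is one of several IRF3 guides. The associated publication concerns innate immune sensing of micronuclei by cGAS, which fits its use in disrupting IRF3.
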