Addgene plasmid #127642: pLentiCRISPRv2 sgIRF3#5
Purpose: Knock-out of human IRF3
Depositing lab: Nicolas Manel. Depositing organization: Institut Curie. Publication: Bloom syndrome protein restrains innate immune sensing of micronuclei by cGAS. Gratia M, Rodero MP, Conrad C, Bou Samra E, Maurin M, Rice GI, Duffy D, Revy P, Petit F, Dale RC, Crow YJ, Amor-Gueret M, Manel N. J Exp Med. 2019 May 6;216(5):1199-1213. doi: 10.1084/jem.20181329. Epub 2019 Apr 1. PubMed 30936263.
Backbone
  Vector backbone: pLentiCRISPRv2
  Vector type: Lentiviral
  Selectable markers: Puromycin
Growth in bacteria
  Bacterial resistance: Ampicillin, 100 μg/mL
  Growth temperature: 30°C
  Growth strain: NEB Stable
  Copy number: High Copy
Gene/Insert
  Gene/Insert name: IRF3 sgRNA
  gRNA/shRNA sequence: GAAGCGGCTGTTGGTGCCGG
  Species: H. sapiens (human)
  Entrez Gene: IRF3 (a.k.a. IIAE7)
  Cloning method: Unknown
Terms and licenses: Academic/Nonprofit Terms; Industry Terms: Not Available to Industry
How to cite: pLentiCRISPRv2 sgIRF3#5 was a gift from Nicolas Manel (Addgene plasmid # 127642 ; http://n2t.net/addgene:127642 ; RRID:Addgene_127642)
